Addgene plasmid #229709: GFP-α-cateninWT
Purpose: Transient expression of GFP-alpha-cateninWT in mammalian cells
Depositing lab: Alpha Yap. Publication: An E-cadherin-actin clutch translates the mechanical force of cortical flow for cell-cell contact to inhibit epithelial cell locomotion. Noordstra I, Hermoso MD, Schimmel L, Bonfim-Melo A, Currin-Ross D, Duong CN, Kalappurakkal JM, Morris RG, Vestweber D, Mayor S, Gordon E, Roca-Cusachs P, Yap AS. Dev Cell. 2023 Sep 25;58(18):1748-1763.e6. doi: 10.1016/j.devcel.2023.06.011. Epub 2023 Jul 21. PubMed 37480844.
Backbone
  Vector backbone: pEGFP-C1
  Backbone size w/o insert (bp): 4003
  Vector type: Mammalian Expression
Growth in bacteria
  Bacterial resistance: Kanamycin, 50 μg/mL
  Growth temperature: 37°C
  Growth strain: NEB Stable
  Copy number: High Copy
Gene/Insert
  Gene/Insert name: CTNNA1 (alpha-catenin) Human (alt name: MDBS2; MDPT2; CAP102)
  Species: H. sapiens (human)
  Insert size (bp): 3438
  Entrez Gene: CTNNA1 (a.k.a. CAP102, MDBS2, MDPT2)
  Promoter: CMV promoter
  Tag / fusion protein: EGFP (N terminal on insert)
  Cloning method: Gibson Cloning
Terms and licenses: Academic/Nonprofit Terms; Industry Terms: Not Available to Industry
How to cite: GFP-α-cateninWT was a gift from Alpha Yap (Addgene plasmid # 229709 ; http://n2t.net/addgene:229709 ; RRID:Addgene_229709)
