[The description below was written by a language model from this plasmid's Addgene catalogue record and pLannotate feature annotations shown in this document.]
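Description:
GFP-α-cateninWT is a mammalian expression plasmid built on the pEGFP-C1 backbone for transient production of human α-catenin (CTNNA1) fused at its N terminus to EGFP. The sequenced construct is about 7.4 kb. It is propagated in bacteria as a high-copy plasmid through a ColE1/pUC-type origin and selected with kanamycin. An f1 bacteriophage origin is also present, a standard backbone element that allows single-stranded DNA production.

The expression cassette is driven by the human cytomegalovirus immediate early enhancer and promoter, which give strong constitutive transcription in most mammalian cell lines. The EGFP coding sequence comes first and is joined through a short remnant of the multiple cloning site to the CTNNA1 open reading frame, inserted by Gibson assembly; the "WT" in the name indicates the wild-type sequence. Transcripts are terminated by the SV40 polyadenylation signal. The catalogue insert size is larger than the annotated CTNNA1 coding region alone, so it appears to include the EGFP portion as well.

A single NeoR/KanR gene (Tn5 aminoglycoside phosphotransferase) serves two hosts: a bacterial bla-type promoter provides kanamycin resistance in E. coli, while the SV40 enhancer/early promoter and an HSV TK polyadenylation signal allow G418 selection in mammalian cells, although the stated purpose is transient expression. The small large T antigen, ble and bGH poly(A) fragments in the annotation appear to be backbone remnants or partial matches rather than functional parts.

α-Catenin associates with cadherin–catenin complexes and links them to the actin cytoskeleton, so this fluorescent fusion suits live or fixed imaging of adherens junctions. The associated publication concerns E-cadherin–actin coupling and the transmission of mechanical force at epithelial cell–cell contacts.
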