Features (pLannotate 1.2.2; 16 found; start..end, strand, type, name):
     61..364     +  enhancer       CMV enhancer: human cytomegalovirus immediate early enhancer
    365..568     +  promoter       CMV promoter: human cytomegalovirus (CMV) immediate early promoter
    613..1329    +  CDS            EGFP: EGFP is a basic (constitutively fluorescent) green fluorescent protein published in 1996, derived from Aequorea victoria. It is reported to be a rapidly-maturing weak dimer with moderate acid sensitivity.
   1330..1352    +  misc_feature   MCS (fragment): multiple cloning site
   1354..4071    +  CDS            CTNNA1: CTNA1_HUMAN - Experimental evidence at protein level: Swiss-Prot protein existence level 1. Associates with the cytoplasmic domain of a variety of cadherins. The association of catenins to cadherins produces a complex which is linked to the actin filament network, and which seems to be of primary importance for cadherins cell-adhesion properties. Can associate with both E- and N-cadherins. Originally believed to be a stable component of E-cadherin/catenin adhesion complexes and to mediate the linkage of cadherins to the actin cytoskeleton at adherens junctions. In contrast, cortical actin was
   4075..4105    +  misc_feature   MCS (fragment): multiple cloning site
   4122..4206    +  CDS            large T antigen (fragment): large T antigen from SV40 (simian virus 40)
   4229..4350    +  polyA_signal   SV40 poly(A) signal: SV40 polyadenylation signal
   4384..4812    -  rep_origin     f1 ori (sequence partly withheld): f1 bacteriophage origin of replication; arrow indicates direction of (+) strand synthesis
   4839..4943    +  promoter       AmpR promoter: bla
   4945..5302    +  promoter       SV40 promoter: SV40 enhancer and early promoter
   5337..6131    +  CDS            NeoR/KanR: aminoglycoside phosphotransferase from Tn5; aph(3')-II (or nptII); confers resistance to neomycin, kanamycin, and G418 (Geneticin®)
   6152..6304    +  CDS            ble (fragment): BLE_KLEPN - Experimental evidence at protein level: Swiss-Prot protein existence level 1. Binding protein with a strong affinity to the bleomycin family of antibiotics. Binds to CL990; an antimitotic-antibiotic compound. From Klebsiella pneumoniae.
   6363..6410    +  polyA_signal   HSV TK poly(A) signal: herpes simplex virus thymidine kinase polyadenylation signal (Cole and Stacy, 1985)
   6501..6517    -  polyA_signal   bGH poly(A) signal (fragment): bovine growth hormone polyadenylation signal
   6739..7327    +  rep_origin     ori: high-copy-number ColE1/pMB1/pBR322/pUC origin of replication
>Addgene plasmid #229709 | GFP-α-cateninWT | addgene full sequence | sequence record 458273 | Addgene NGS Result
TAGTTATTAATAGTAATCAATTACGGGGTCATTAGTTCATAGCCCATATATGGAGTTCCGCGTTACATAA
CTTACGGTAAATGGCCCGCCTGGCTGACCGCCCAACGACCCCCGCCCATTGACGTCAATAATGACGTATG
TTCCCATAGTAACGCCAATAGGGACTTTCCATTGACGTCAATGGGTGGAGTATTTACGGTAAACTGCCCA
CTTGGCAGTACATCAAGTGTATCATATGCCAAGTACGCCCCCTATTGACGTCAATGACGGTAAATGGCCC
GCCTGGCATTATGCCCAGTACATGACCTTATGGGACTTTCCTACTTGGCAGTACATCTACGTATTAGTCA
TCGCTATTACCATGGTGATGCGGTTTTGGCAGTACATCAATGGGCGTGGATAGCGGTTTGACTCACGGGG
ATTTCCAAGTCTCCACCCCATTGACGTCAATGGGAGTTTGTTTTGGCACCAAAATCAACGGGACTTTCCA
AAATGTCGTAACAACTCCGCCCCATTGACGCAAATGGGCGGTAGGCGTGTACGGTGGGAGGTCTATATAA
GCAGAGCTGGTTTAGTGAACCGTCAGATCCGCTAGCGCTACCGGTCGCCACCATGGTGAGCAAGGGCGAG
GAGCTGTTCACCGGGGTGGTGCCCATCCTGGTCGAGCTGGACGGCGACGTAAACGGCCACAAGTTCAGCG
TGTCCGGCGAGGGCGAGGGCGATGCCACCTACGGCAAGCTGACCCTGAAGTTCATCTGCACCACCGGCAA
GCTGCCCGTGCCCTGGCCCACCCTCGTGACCACCCTGACCTACGGCGTGCAGTGCTTCAGCCGCTACCCC
GACCACATGAAGCAGCACGACTTCTTCAAGTCCGCCATGCCCGAAGGCTACGTCCAGGAGCGCACCATCT
TCTTCAAGGACGACGGCAACTACAAGACCCGCGCCGAGGTGAAGTTCGAGGGCGACACCCTGGTGAACCG
CATCGAGCTGAAGGGCATCGACTTCAAGGAGGACGGCAACATCCTGGGGCACAAGCTGGAGTACAACTAC
AACAGCCACAACGTCTATATCATGGCCGACAAGCAGAAGAACGGCATCAAGGTGAACTTCAAGATCCGCC
ACAACATCGAGGACGGCAGCGTGCAGCTCGCCGACCACTACCAGCAGAACACCCCCATCGGCGACGGCCC
CGTGCTGCTGCCCGACAACCACTACCTGAGCACCCAGTCCGCCCTGAGCAAAGACCCCAACGAGAAGCGC
GATCACATGGTCCTGCTGGAGTTCGTGACCGCCGCCGGGATCACTCTCGGCATGGACGAGCTGTACAAGT
CCGGACTCAGATCTCGAGCTCATATGACTGCTGTCCATGCAGGCAACATAAACTTCAAGTGGGATCCTAA
AAGTCTAGAGATCAGGACTCTGGCAGTTGAGAGACTGTTGGAGCCTCTTGTTACACAGGTTACAACCCTT
GTAAACACCAATAGTAAAGGGCCCTCTAATAAGAAGAGAGGTCGTTCTAAGAAGGCCCATGTTTTGGCTG
CATCTGTTGAACAAGCAACTGAGAATTTCTTGGAGAAGGGGGATAAAATTGCGAAGGAGAGCCAGTTTCT
CAAGGAGGAGCTTGTGGCTGCTGTAGAAGATGTTCGAAAACAAGGTGATTTGATGAAGGCTGCTGCAGGA
GAGTTCGCAGATGATCCCTGCTCTTCTGTGAAGCGAGGCAACATGGTTCGGGCAGCTCGAGCTTTGCTCT
CTGCTGTTACCCGGTTGCTGATTTTGGCTGACATGGCAGATGTCTACAAATTACTTGTTCAGCTGAAAGT
TGTGGAAGATGGTATCTTGAAGTTGAGGAATGCTGGCAATGAACAAGACTTAGGAATCCAGTATAAAGCC
CTAAAACCTGAAGTGGATAAGCTGAACATTATGGCAGCCAAAAGACAACAGGAATTGAAAGATGTTGGCC
ATCGTGATCAGATGGCTGCAGCTAGAGGAATCCTGCAGAAGAACGTTCCGATCCTCTATACTGCATCCCA
GGCATGCCTACAGCACCCTGATGTCGCAGCCTATAAGGCCAACAGGGACCTGATATACAAGCAGCTGCAG
CAGGCGGTCACAGGCATTTCCAATGCAGCCCAGGCCACTGCCTCAGACGATGCCTCACAGCACCAGGGTG
GAGGAGGAGGAGAACTGGCATATGCACTCAATAACTTTGACAAACAAATCATTGTGGACCCCTTGAGCTT
CAGCGAGGAGCGCTTTAGGCCTTCCCTGGAGGAGCGTCTGGAAAGCATCATTAGTGGGGCTGCCTTGATG
GCCGACTCGTCCTGCACGCGTGATGACCGTCGTGAGCGAATTGTGGCAGAGTGTAATGCTGTCCGCCAGG
CCCTGCAGGACCTGCTTTCGGAGTACATGGGCAATGCTGGACGTAAAGAAAGAAGTGATGCACTCAATTC
TGCAATAGATAAAATGACCAAGAAGACCAGGGACTTGCGTAGACAGCTCCGCAAAGCTGTCATGGACCAC
GTTTCAGATTCTTTCCTGGAAACCAATGTTCCACTTTTGGTATTGATTGAAGCTGCAAAGAATGGAAATG
AGAAAGAAGTTAAGGAGTATGCCCAAGTTTTCCGTGAACATGCCAACAAATTGATTGAGGTTGCCAACTT
GGCCTGTTCCATCTCAAATAATGAAGAAGGTGTAAAGCTTGTTCGAATGTCTGCAAGCCAGTTAGAAGCC
CTCTGTCCTCAGGTTATTAATGCTGCACTGGCTTTAGCAGCAAAACCACAGAGTAAACTGGCCCAAGAGA
ACATGGATCTTTTTAAAGAACAATGGGAAAAACAAGTCCGTGTTCTCACAGATGCTGTCGATGACATTAC
TTCCATTGATGACTTCTTGGCTGTCTCAGAGAATCACATTTTGGAAGATGTGAACAAATGTGTCATTGCT
CTCCAAGAGAAGGATGTGGATGGCCTGGACCGCACAGCTGGTGCAATTCGAGGCCGGGCAGCCCGGGTCA
TTCACGTAGTCACCTCAGAGATGGACAACTATGAGCCAGGAGTCTACACAGAGAAGGTTCTGGAAGCCAC
TAAGCTGCTCTCCAACACAGTCATGCCACGTTTTACTGAGCAAGTAGAAGCAGCCGTGGAAGCCCTCAGC
TCGGACCCTGCCCAGCCCATGGATGAGAATGAGTTTATCGATGCTTCCCGCCTGGTATATGATGGCATCC
GGGACATCAGGAAAGCAGTGCTGATGATAAGGACCCCTGAGGAGTTGGATGACTCTGACTTTGAGACAGA
AGATTTTGATGTCAGAAGCAGGACGAGCGTCCAGACAGAAGACGATCAGCTGATAGCTGGCCAGAGTGCC
CGGGCGATCATGGCTCAGCTTCCCCAGGAGCAAAAAGCGAAGATTGCGGAACAGGTGGCCAGCTTCCAGG
AAGAAAAGAGCAAGCTGGATGCTGAAGTGTCCAAATGGGACGACAGTGGCAATGACATCATTGTGCTGGC
CAAGCAGATGTGCATGATTATGATGGAGATGACAGACTTTACCCGAGGTAAAGGACCACTCAAAAATACA
TCGGATGTCATCAGTGCTGCCAAGAAAATTGCTGAGGCAGGATCCAGGATGGACAAGCTTGGCCGCACCA
TTGCAGACCATTGCCCCGACTCGGCTTGCAAGCAGGACCTGCTGGCCTACCTGCAACGCATCGCCCTCTA
CTGCCACCAGCTGAACATCTGCAGCAAGGTCAAGGCCGAGGTGCAGAATCTCGGCGGGGAGCTTGTTGTC
TCTGGGGTGGACAGCGCCATGTCCCTGATCCAGGCAGCCAAGAACTTGATGAATGCTGTGGTGCAGACAG
TGAAGGCATCCTACGTCGCCTCTACCAAATACCAAAAGTCACAGGGTATGGCTTCCCTCAACCTTCCTGC
TGTGTCATGGAAGATGAAGGCACCAGAGAAAAAGCCATTGGTGAAGAGAGAGAAACAGGATGAGACACAG
ACCAAGATTAAACGGGCATCTCAGAAGAAGCACGTGAACCCGGTGCAGGCCCTCAGCGAGTTCAAAGCTA
TGGACAGCATCTAATGCAGTCGACGGTACCGCGGGCCCGGGATCCACCGGATCTAGATAACTGATCATAA
TCAGCCATACCACATTTGTAGAGGTTTTACTTGCTTTAAAAAACCTCCCACACCTCCCCCTGAACCTGAA
ACATAAAATGAATGCAATTGTTGTTGTTAACTTGTTTATTGCAGCTTATAATGGTTACAAATAAAGCAAT
AGCATCACAAATTTCACAAATAAAGCATTTTTTTCACTGCATTCTAGTTGTGGTTTGTCCAAACTCATCA
ATGTATCTTAACGCGTAAATTGTAAGCGTTAATATTTTGTTAAAATTCGCGTTAAATTTTTGTTAAATCA
GCTCATTTTTTAACCAATAGGCCGAAATCGGCAAAATCCCTTATAAATCAAAAGAATAGACCGAGATAGG
GT
[37 nt withheld, positions 4483-4519]
AAAGAACGTGGACTCCAACGTCAAAGG
[49 nt withheld, positions 4547-4595]
T
[91 nt withheld, positions 4597-4687]
G
[124 nt withheld, positions 4689-4812]
CAGGTGGCACTTTTCGGGGAAATGTGCGCGGAACCCCTATTTGTTTATTTTTCTAAATACATTCAAATAT
GTATCCGCTCATGAGACAATAACCCTGATAAATGCTTCAATAATATTGAAAAAGGAAGAGTCCTGAGGCG
GAAAGAACCAGCTGTGGAATGTGTGTCAGTTAGGGTGTGGAAAGTCCCCAGGCTCCCCAGCAGGCAGAAG
TATGCAAAGCATGCATCTCAATTAGTCAGCAACCAGGTGTGGAAAGTCCCCAGGCTCCCCAGCAGGCAGA
AGTATGCAAAGCATGCATCTCAATTAGTCAGCAACCATAGTCCCGCCCCTAACTCCGCCCATCCCGCCCC
TAACTCCGCCCAGTTCCGCCCATTCTCCGCCCCATGGCTGACTAATTTTTTTTATTTATGCAGAGGCCGA
GGCCGCCTCGGCCTCTGAGCTATTCCAGAAGTAGTGAGGAGGCTTTTTTGGAGGCCTAGGCTTTTGCAAA
GATCGATCAAGAGACAGGATGAGGATCGTTTCGCATGATTGAACAAGATGGATTGCACGCAGGTTCTCCG
GCCGCTTGGGTGGAGAGGCTATTCGGCTATGACTGGGCACAACAGACAATCGGCTGCTCTGATGCCGCCG
TGTTCCGGCTGTCAGCGCAGGGGCGCCCGGTTCTTTTTGTCAAGACCGACCTGTCCGGTGCCCTGAATGA
ACTGCAAGACGAGGCAGCGCGGCTATCGTGGCTGGCCACGACGGGCGTTCCTTGCGCAGCTGTGCTCGAC
GTTGTCACTGAAGCGGGAAGGGACTGGCTGCTATTGGGCGAAGTGCCGGGGCAGGATCTCCTGTCATCTC
ACCTTGCTCCTGCCGAGAAAGTATCCATCATGGCTGATGCAATGCGGCGGCTGCATACGCTTGATCCGGC
TACCTGCCCATTCGACCACCAAGCGAAACATCGCATCGAGCGAGCACGTACTCGGATGGAAGCCGGTCTT
GTCGATCAGGATGATCTGGACGAAGAGCATCAGGGGCTCGCGCCAGCCGAACTGTTCGCCAGGCTCAAGG
CGAGCATGCCCGACGGCGAGGATCTCGTCGTGACCCATGGCGATGCCTGCTTGCCGAATATCATGGTGGA
AAATGGCCGCTTTTCTGGATTCATCGACTGTGGCCGGCTGGGTGTGGCGGACCGCTATCAGGACATAGCG
TTGGCTACCCGTGATATTGCTGAAGAGCTTGGCGGCGAATGGGCTGACCGCTTCCTCGTGCTTTACGGTA
TCGCCGCTCCCGATTCGCAGCGCATCGCCTTCTATCGCCTTCTTGACGAGTTCTTCTGAGCGGGACTCTG
GGGTTCGAAATGACCGACCAAGCGACGCCCAACCTGCCATCACGAGATTTCGATTCCACCGCCGCCTTCT
ATGAAAGGTTGGGCTTCGGAATCGTTTTCCGGGACGCCGGCTGGATGATCCTCCAGCGCGGGGATCTCAT
GCTGGAGTTCTTCGCCCACCCTAGGGGGAGGCTAACTGAAACACGGAAGGAGACAATACCGGAAGGAACC
CGCGCTATGACGGCAATAAAAAGACAGAATAAAACGCACGGTGTTGGGTCGTTTGTTCATAAACGCGGGG
TTCGGTCCCAGGGCTGGCACTCTGTCGATACCCCACCGAGACCCCATTGGGGCCAATACGCCCGCGTTTC
TTCCTTTTCCCCACCCCACCCCCCAAGTTCGGGTGAAGGCCCAGGGCTCGCAGCCAACGTCGGGGCGGCA
GGCCCTGCCATAGCCTCAGGTTACTCATATATACTTTAGATTGATTTAAAACTTCATTTTTAATTTAAAA
GGATCTAGGTGAAGATCCTTTTTGATAATCTCATGACCAAAATCCCTTAACGTGAGTTTTCGTTCCACTG
AGCGTCAGACCCCGTAGAAAAGATCAAAGGATCTTCTTGAGATCCTTTTTTTCTGCGCGTAATCTGCTGC
TTGCAAACAAAAAAACCACCGCTACCAGCGGTGGTTTGTTTGCCGGATCAAGAGCTACCAACTCTTTTTC
CGAAGGTAACTGGCTTCAGCAGAGCGCAGATACCAAATACTGTTCTTCTAGTGTAGCCGTAGTTAGGCCA
CCACTTCAAGAACTCTGTAGCACCGCCTACATACCTCGCTCTGCTAATCCTGTTACCAGTGGCTGCTGCC
AGTGGCGATAAGTCGTGTCTTACCGGGTTGGACTCAAGACGATAGTTACCGGATAAGGCGCAGCGGTCGG
GCTGAACGGGGGGTTCGTGCACACAGCCCAGCTTGGAGCGAACGACCTACACCGAACTGAGATACCTACA
GCGTGAGCTATGAGAAAGCGCCACGCTTCCCGAAGGGAGAAAGGCGGACAGGTATCCGGTAAGCGGCAGG
GTCGGAACAGGAGAGCGCACGAGGGAGCTTCCAGGGGGAAACGCCTGGTATCTTTATAGTCCTGTCGGGT
TTCGCCACCTCTGACTTGAGCGTCGATTTTTGTGATGCTCGTCAGGGGGGCGGAGCCTATGGAAAAACGC
CAGCAACGCGGCCTTTTTACGGTTCCTGGCCTTTTGCTGGCCTTTTGCTCACATGTTCTTTCCTGCGTTA
TCCCCTGATTCTGTGGATAACCGTATTACCGCCATGCAT
